Addgene plasmid #55055: mCherry-H2B-18
Purpose: Localization: Nucleus/Histones, Excitation: 587, Emission: 610
Depositing lab: Michael Davidson. Depositing organization: Florida State University, Tallahassee.
Backbone
  Vector backbone: mCherry
  Backbone size w/o insert (bp): 4750
  Vector type: Mammalian Expression
  Selectable markers: Neomycin (select with G418)
Growth in bacteria
  Bacterial resistance: Kanamycin, 50 μg/mL
  Growth temperature: 37°C
  Growth strain: DH5alpha
  Copy number: High Copy
Gene/Insert
  Gene/Insert name: H2B (alt names: Human Histone H2B; NM_021058.3)
  Species: H. sapiens (human)
  Mutation: D26G and V119I in H2B
  Entrez Gene: H2BC11 (a.k.a. H2B/r, H2BFR, H2BJ, HIST1H2BJ)
  Promoter: CMV
  Tag / fusion protein: mCherry (C terminal on backbone)
  Cloning method: Unknown
  Sequencing primers: 5′ CMV-F; 3′ SV40pA-R
Terms and licenses: Academic/Nonprofit Terms; Industry Terms: Not Available to Industry
Depositor comments: H. sapiens (human) Histone H2B. Excitation = 587; Emission = 610
How to cite: mCherry-H2B-18 was a gift from Michael Davidson (Addgene plasmid # 55055 ; http://n2t.net/addgene:55055 ; RRID:Addgene_55055)
