[The description below was written by a language model from this plasmid's Addgene catalogue record.]
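Description:
mCherry-H2B-18 is a mammalian expression plasmid built on an mCherry fluorescent-protein backbone of about 4.75 kb (excluding the insert). It is propagated in E. coli as a high-copy plasmid under kanamycin selection. It also carries a neomycin resistance marker, so transfected mammalian cells can be selected with G418, for example to derive stable lines. No feature table accompanies the record, so the origin of replication and the promoter arrangement driving the resistance cassette are not stated. The use of an SV40 polyA reverse sequencing primer suggests that the expression cassette ends in an SV40 polyadenylation signal.

The payload is human histone H2B (the H2BC11/HIST1H2BJ gene) expressed from the CMV promoter, a strong constitutive promoter in most mammalian cell types. H2B is fused in frame to mCherry, and the record lists the tag as C-terminal and provided by the backbone. The H2B coding sequence carries two substitutions relative to the reference, D26G and V119I; the record does not comment on whether they have any functional consequence. The "18" in the name may refer to the linker between the two proteins, but the record does not explain it, and the cloning method is listed as unknown.

Because H2B is a core nucleosome component, the fusion is incorporated into chromatin and labels it red, with excitation at about 587 nm and emission at about 610 nm. The stated purpose is as a nucleus/histone localization marker. Constructs of this kind are typically used in fluorescence microscopy to visualise nuclei and chromosomes in live or fixed cells, often alongside fluorescent proteins of other colours.
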