>Addgene plasmid #55055 | mCherry-H2B-18 | depositor partial sequence | sequence record 85439 | insert sequence
TGACGTCAGATCCGCTAGCGCTACCGGACTCAGATCTCGAGCTCAAGCTTCGAATTCTGCAGTCGACGGT
ACCGCCACCATGCCAGAGCCAGCGAAGTCTGCTCCCGCCCCGAAAAAGGGCTCCAAGAAGGCGGTGACTA
AGGCGCAGAAGAAAGGCGGCAAGAAGCGCAAGCGCAGCCGCAAGGAGAGCTATTCCATCTATGTGTACAA
GGTTCTGAAGCAGGTCCACCCTGACACCGGCATTTCGTCCAAGGCCATGGGCATCATGAATTCGTTTGTG
AACGACATTTTCGAGCGCATCGCAGGTGAGGCTTCCCGCCTGGCGCATTACAACAAGCGCTCGACCATCA
CCTCCAGGGAGATCCAGACGGCCGTGCGCCTGCTGCTGCCTGGGGAGTTGGCCAAGCACGCCGTGTCCGA
GGGTACTAAGGCCATCACCAAGTACACCAGCGCTAAGGATCACGGTCACGGTACTGGTTCTACTGGTTCT
GGTTCTTCTCCGGTCGCCACCATGGTGAGCAAGGGCGAGGAGGATAACATGGCCATCATCAAGGAGTTCA
TGCGCTTCAAGGTGCACATGGAGGGCTCCGTGAACGGCCACGAGTTCGAGATCGAGGGCGAGGGCGAGGG
CCGCCCCTACGAGGGCACCCAGACCGCCAAGCTGAAGGTGACCAAGGGTGGCCCCCTGCCCTTCGCCTGG
GACATCCTGTCCCCTCAGTTCATGTACGGCTCCAAGGCCTACGTGAAGCACCCCGCCGACATCCCCGACT
ACTTGAAGCTGTCCTTCCCCGAGGGCTTCAAGTGGGAGCGCGTGATGAACTTCGAGGACGGCGGCGTGGT
GACCGTGACCCAGGACTCCTCCCTGCAGGACGGCGAGTTCATCTACAAGGTGAAGCTGCGCGGCACCAAC
TTCCCCTCCGACGGCCCCGTAATGCAGAAGAAGACCATGGGCTGGGAGGCCTCCTCCGAGCGGATGTACC
CCGAGGACGGCGCCCTGAAGGGCGAGATCAAGCAGAGGCTGAAGCTGAAGGACGGCGGCCACTACGACGC
TGAGGTCAAGACCACCTACAAGGCCAAGAAGCCCGTGCAGCTGCCCGGCGCCTACAACGTCAACATCAAG
TTGGACATCACCTCCCACAACGAGGACTACACCATCGTGGAACAGTACGAACGCGCCGAGGGCCGCCACT
CCACCGGCGGCATGGACGAGCTGTACAAGTAAAGCGGCCGCGACTCTAGATCATAATCAGCCATACCACA
TTT
