>Addgene plasmid #55055 | mCherry-H2B-18 | addgene partial sequence | sequence record 99216 | CMV-F 5'-CGCAAATGGGCGGTAGGCGTG-3'
GTGAACCGTCAGATCCGCTAGCGCTACCGGACTCAGATCTCGAGCTCAAGCTTCGAATTCTGCAGTCGAC
GGTACCGCCACCATGCCAGAGCCAGCGAAGTCTGCTCCCGCCCCGAAAAAGGGCTCCAAGAAGGCGGTGA
CTAAGGCGCAGAAGAAAGGCGGCAAGAAGCGCAAGCGCAGCCGCAAGGAGAGCTATTCCATCTATGTGTA
CAAGGTTCTGAAGCAGGTCCACCCTGACACCGGCATTTCGTCCAAGGCCATGGGCATCATGAATTCGTTT
GTGAACGACATTTTCGAGCGCATCGCAGGTGAGGCTTCCCGCCTGGCGCATTACAACAAGCGCTCGACCA
TCACCTCCAGGGAGATCCAGACGGCCGTGCGCCTGCTGCTGCCTGGGGAGTTGGCCAAGCACGCCGTGTC
CGAGGGTACTAAGGCCATCACCAAGTACACCAGCGCTAAGGATCACGGTCACGGTACTGGTTCTACTGGT
TCTGGTTCTTCTCCGGTCGCCACCATGGTGAGCAAGGGCGAGGAGGATAACATGGCCATCATCAAGGAGT
TCATGCGCTTCAAGGTGCACATGGAGGGCTCCGTGAACGGCCACGAGTTCGAGATCGAGGGCGAGGGCGA
GGGCCGCCCCTACGAGGGCACCCAGACCGCCAAGCTGAAGGTGACCAAGGGTGGCCCCCTGCCCTTCGCC
TGGGACATCCTGTCCCCTCAGTTCATGTACGGCTCCAAGGCCTACGTGAAGCACCCCGCCGACATCCCCG
ACTACTTGAAGCTGTCCTTCCCCGAGGGCTTCAAGTGGGAGCGCGTGATGAACTTCGAGGACGGCGGCGT
GGTGACCGTGACCCAGGACTCCTCCCTGCAGGACGGCGAGTTCATCTACAAGGTGAAGCTGCGCGGCACC
AAC
