LOCUS       Exported 5134 bp ds-DNA circular SYN 12-MAY-2021
DEFINITION  Localization: Nucleus/Histones, Excitation: 587, Emission: 610.
ACCESSION   .
VERSION     .
KEYWORDS    mCherry-H2B-18
SOURCE      synthetic DNA construct
  ORGANISM  synthetic DNA construct
REFERENCE   1 (bases 1 to 5134)
  TITLE     Davidson lab - mCherry constructs
REFERENCE   2 (bases 1 to 5134)
  AUTHORS   .
  TITLE     Direct Submission
  JOURNAL   Exported May 12, 2021 from SnapGene Server 1.1.58
            http://www.snapgene.com
FEATURES             Location/Qualifiers
     source          1..5134
                     /organism="synthetic DNA construct"
                     /mol_type="other DNA"
     enhancer        35..338
                     /label=CMV enhancer
                     /note="human cytomegalovirus immediate early enhancer"
     promoter        339..542
                     /label=CMV promoter
                     /note="human cytomegalovirus (CMV) immediate early
                     promoter"
     primer_bind     493..513
                     /label=CMV-F
                     /note="Human CMV immediate early promoter, forward primer"
     CDS             631..1008
                     /codon_start=1
                     /gene="HIST1H2BJ"
                     /product="human histone H2B"
                     /label=H2B
                     /translation="MPEPAKSAPAPKKGSKKAVTKAQKKGGKKRKRSRKESYSIYVYKV
                     LKQVHPDTGISSKAMGIMNSFVNDIFERIAGEASRLAHYNKRSTITSREIQTAVRLLLP
                     GELAKHAVSEGTKAITKYTSAK"
     regulatory      1057..1066
                     /regulatory_class="other"
                     /note="vertebrate consensus sequence for strong initiation
                     of translation (Kozak, 1987)"
     CDS             1063..1773
                     /codon_start=1
                     /product="monomeric derivative of DsRed fluorescent protein
                     (Shaner et al., 2004)"
                     /label=mCherry
                     /note="mammalian codon-optimized"
                     /translation="MVSKGEEDNMAIIKEFMRFKVHMEGSVNGHEFEIEGEGEGRPYEG
                     TQTAKLKVTKGGPLPFAWDILSPQFMYGSKAYVKHPADIPDYLKLSFPEGFKWERVMNF
                     EDGGVVTVTQDSSLQDGEFIYKVKLRGTNFPSDGPVMQKKTMGWEASSERMYPEDGALK
                     GEIKQRLKLKDGGHYDAEVKTTYKAKKPVQLPGAYNVNIKLDITSHNEDYTIVEQYERA
                     EGRHSTGGMDELYK"
     primer_bind     complement(1208..1226)
                     /label=mCherry-R
                     /note="mCherry, reverse primer"
     primer_bind     1476..1495
                     /label=mCherry-F
                     /note="mCherry, forward primer"
     polyA_signal    1896..2017
                     /label=SV40 poly(A) signal
                     /note="SV40 polyadenylation signal"
     primer_bind     complement(1933..1952)
                     /label=SV40pA-R
                     /note="SV40 polyA, reverse primer"
     primer_bind     1987..2006
                     /label=EBV-rev
                     /note="SV40 polyA terminator, reverse primer"
     rep_origin      complement(2024..2479)
                     /direction=LEFT
                     /label=f1 ori
                     /note="f1 bacteriophage origin of replication; arrow
                     indicates direction of (+) strand synthesis"
     primer_bind     complement(2161..2182)
                     /label=F1ori-F
                     /note="F1 origin, forward primer"
     primer_bind     2373..2392
                     /label=F1ori-R
                     /note="F1 origin, reverse primer"
     promoter        2506..2610
                     /gene="bla"
                     /label=AmpR promoter
     promoter        2612..2969
                     /label=SV40 promoter
                     /note="SV40 enhancer and early promoter"
     primer_bind     complement(2635..2655)
                     /label=pBABE 3'
                     /note="SV40 enhancer, reverse primer for pBABE vectors"
     rep_origin      2820..2955
                     /label=SV40 ori
                     /note="SV40 origin of replication"
     primer_bind     2882..2901
                     /label=SV40pro-F
                     /note="SV40 promoter/origin, forward primer"
     CDS             3004..3798
                     /codon_start=1
                     /gene="aph(3')-II (or nptII)"
                     /product="aminoglycoside phosphotransferase from Tn5"
                     /label=NeoR/KanR
                     /note="confers resistance to neomycin, kanamycin, and G418
                     (Geneticin(R))"
                     /translation="MIEQDGLHAGSPAAWVERLFGYDWAQQTIGCSDAAVFRLSAQGRP
                     VLFVKTDLSGALNELQDEAARLSWLATTGVPCAAVLDVVTEAGRDWLLLGEVPGQDLLS
                     SHLAPAEKVSIMADAMRRLHTLDPATCPFDHQAKHRIERARTRMEAGLVDQDDLDEEHQ
                     GLAPAELFARLKASMPDGEDLVVTHGDACLPNIMVENGRFSGFIDCGRLGVADRYQDIA
                     LATRDIAEELGGEWADRFLVLYGIAAPDSQRIAFYRLLDEFF"
     primer_bind     complement(3058..3077)
                     /label=Neo-R
                     /note="Neomycin resistance gene, reverse primer"
     primer_bind     3668..3687
                     /label=Neo-F
                     /note="Neomycin resistance gene, forward primer"
     primer_bind     complement(3986..4005)
                     /label=TK-pA-R
                     /note="Thymidine kinase polyA, reverse primer"
     polyA_signal    4030..4077
                     /label=HSV TK poly(A) signal
                     /note="herpes simplex virus thymidine kinase
                     polyadenylation signal (Cole and Stacy, 1985)"
     rep_origin      4406..4994
                     /direction=RIGHT
                     /label=ori
                     /note="high-copy-number ColE1/pMB1/pBR322/pUC origin of
                     replication"
     primer_bind     4895..4914
                     /label=pBR322ori-F
                     /note="pBR322 origin, forward primer"
ORIGIN
        1 ggtcattagt tcatagccca tatatggagt tccgcgttac ataacttacg gtaaatggcc
       61 cgcctggctg accgcccaac gacccccgcc cattgacgtc aataatgacg tatgttccca
      121 tagtaacgcc aatagggact ttccattgac gtcaatgggt ggagtattta cggtaaactg
      181 cccacttggc agtacatcaa gtgtatcata tgccaagtac gccccctatt gacgtcaatg
      241 acggtaaatg gcccgcctgg cattatgccc agtacatgac cttatgggac tttcctactt
      301 ggcagtacat ctacgtatta gtcatcgcta ttaccatggt gatgcggttt tggcagtaca
      361 tcaatgggcg tggatagcgg tttgactcac ggggatttcc aagtctccac cccattgacg
      421 tcaatgggag tttgttttgg caccaaaatc aacgggactt tccaaaatgt cgtaacaact
      481 ccgccccatt gacgcaaatg ggcggtaggc gtgtacggtg ggaggtctat ataagcagag
      541 ctggtttagt gaaccgtcag atccgctagc gctaccggac tcagatctcg agctcaagct
      601 tcgaattctg cagtcgacgg taccgccacc atgccagagc cagcgaagtc tgctcccgcc
      661 ccgaaaaagg gctccaagaa ggcggtgact aaggcgcaga agaaaggcgg caagaagcgc
      721 aagcgcagcc gcaaggagag ctattccatc tatgtgtaca aggttctgaa gcaggtccac
      781 cctgacaccg gcatttcgtc caaggccatg ggcatcatga attcgtttgt gaacgacatt
      841 ttcgagcgca tcgcaggtga ggcttcccgc ctggcgcatt acaacaagcg ctcgaccatc
      901 acctccaggg agatccagac ggccgtgcgc ctgctgctgc ctggggagtt ggccaagcac
      961 gccgtgtccg agggtactaa ggccatcacc aagtacacca gcgctaagga tcacggtcac
     1021 ggtactggtt ctactggttc tggttcttct ccggtcgcca ccatggtgag caagggcgag
     1081 gaggataaca tggccatcat caaggagttc atgcgcttca aggtgcacat ggagggctcc
     1141 gtgaacggcc acgagttcga gatcgagggc gagggcgagg gccgccccta cgagggcacc
     1201 cagaccgcca agctgaaggt gaccaagggt ggccccctgc ccttcgcctg ggacatcctg
     1261 tcccctcagt tcatgtacgg ctccaaggcc tacgtgaagc accccgccga catccccgac
     1321 tacttgaagc tgtccttccc cgagggcttc aagtgggagc gcgtgatgaa cttcgaggac
     1381 ggcggcgtgg tgaccgtgac ccaggactcc tccctgcagg acggcgagtt catctacaag
     1441 gtgaagctgc gcggcaccaa cttcccctcc gacggccccg taatgcagaa gaagaccatg
     1501 ggctgggagg cctcctccga gcggatgtac cccgaggacg gcgccctgaa gggcgagatc
     1561 aagcagaggc tgaagctgaa ggacggcggc cactacgacg ctgaggtcaa gaccacctac
     1621 aaggccaaga agcccgtgca gctgcccggc gcctacaacg tcaacatcaa gttggacatc
     1681 acctcccaca acgaggacta caccatcgtg gaacagtacg aacgcgccga gggccgccac
     1741 tccaccggcg gcatggacga gctgtacaag taaagcggcc gcgactctag atcataatca
     1801 gccataccac atttgtagag gttttacttg ctttaaaaaa cctcccacac ctccccctga
     1861 acctgaaaca taaaatgaat gcaattgttg ttgttaactt gtttattgca gcttataatg
     1921 gttacaaata aagcaatagc atcacaaatt tcacaaataa agcatttttt tcactgcatt
     1981 ctagttgtgg tttgtccaaa ctcatcaatg tatcttaagg cgtaaattgt aagcgttaat
     2041 attttgttaa aattcgcgtt aaatttttgt taaatcagct cattttttaa ccaataggcc
     2101 gaaatcggca aaatccctta taaatcaaaa gaatagaccg agatagggtt gagtgttgtt
     2161 ccagtttgga acaagagtcc actattaaag aacgtggact ccaacgtcaa aggnnnnnnn
     2221 nnnnnnnnnn nnnnnnnnnn nnnnnnnnnn nnnnnnnnnn nntnnnnnnn nnnnnnnnnn
     2281 nnnnnnnnnn nnnnnnnnnn nnnnnnnnnn nnnnnnnnnn nnnnnnnnnn nnnnnnnnnn
     2341 nnnnnnnnnn nnnngnnnnn nnnnnnnnnn nnnnnnnnnn nnnnnnnnnn nnnnnnnnnn
     2401 nnnnnnnnnn nnnnnnnnnn nnnnnnnnnn nnnnnnnnnn nnnnnnnnnn nnnnnnnnnn
     2461 nnnnnnnnnn nnnnnnnnnc aggtggcact tttcggggaa atgtgcgcgg aacccctatt
     2521 tgtttatttt tctaaataca ttcaaatatg tatccgctca tgagacaata accctgataa
     2581 atgcttcaat aatattgaaa aaggaagagt cctgaggcgg aaagaaccag ctgtggaatg
     2641 tgtgtcagtt agggtgtgga aagtccccag gctccccagc aggcagaagt atgcaaagca
     2701 tgcatctcaa ttagtcagca accaggtgtg gaaagtcccc aggctcccca gcaggcagaa
     2761 gtatgcaaag catgcatctc aattagtcag caaccatagt cccgccccta actccgccca
     2821 tcccgcccct aactccgccc agttccgccc attctccgcc ccatggctga ctaatttttt
     2881 ttatttatgc agaggccgag gccgcctcgg cctctgagct attccagaag tagtgaggag
     2941 gcttttttgg aggcctaggc ttttgcaaag atcgatcaag agacaggatg aggatcgttt
     3001 cgcatgattg aacaagatgg attgcacgca ggttctccgg ccgcttgggt ggagaggcta
     3061 ttcggctatg actgggcaca acagacaatc ggctgctctg atgccgccgt gttccggctg
     3121 tcagcgcagg ggcgcccggt tctttttgtc aagaccgacc tgtccggtgc cctgaatgaa
     3181 ctgcaagacg aggcagcgcg gctatcgtgg ctggccacga cgggcgttcc ttgcgcagct
     3241 gtgctcgacg ttgtcactga agcgggaagg gactggctgc tattgggcga agtgccgggg
     3301 caggatctcc tgtcatctca ccttgctcct gccgagaaag tatccatcat ggctgatgca
     3361 atgcggcggc tgcatacgct tgatccggct acctgcccat tcgaccacca agcgaaacat
     3421 cgcatcgagc gagcacgtac tcggatggaa gccggtcttg tcgatcagga tgatctggac
     3481 gaagagcatc aggggctcgc gccagccgaa ctgttcgcca ggctcaaggc gagcatgccc
     3541 gacggcgagg atctcgtcgt gacccatggc gatgcctgct tgccgaatat catggtggaa
     3601 aatggccgct tttctggatt catcgactgt ggccggctgg gtgtggcgga ccgctatcag
     3661 gacatagcgt tggctacccg tgatattgct gaagagcttg gcggcgaatg ggctgaccgc
     3721 ttcctcgtgc tttacggtat cgccgctccc gattcgcagc gcatcgcctt ctatcgcctt
     3781 cttgacgagt tcttctgagc gggactctgg ggttcgaaat gaccgaccaa gcgacgccca
     3841 acctgccatc acgagatttc gattccaccg ccgccttcta tgaaaggttg ggcttcggaa
     3901 tcgttttccg ggacgccggc tggatgatcc tccagcgcgg ggatctcatg ctggagttct
     3961 tcgcccaccc tagggggagg ctaactgaaa cacggaagga gacaataccg gaaggaaccc
     4021 gcgctatgac ggcaataaaa agacagaata aaacgcacgg tgttgggtcg tttgttcata
     4081 aacgcggggt tcggtcccag ggctggcact ctgtcgatac cccaccgaga ccccattggg
     4141 gccaatacgc ccgcgtttct tccttttccc caccccaccc cccaagttcg ggtgaaggcc
     4201 cagggctcgc agccaacgtc ggggcggcag gccctgccat agcctcaggt tactcatata
     4261 tactttagat tgatttaaaa cttcattttt aatttaaaag gatctaggtg aagatccttt
     4321 ttgataatct catgaccaaa atcccttaac gtgagttttc gttccactga gcgtcagacc
     4381 ccgtagaaaa gatcaaagga tcttcttgag atcctttttt tctgcgcgta atctgctgct
     4441 tgcaaacaaa aaaaccaccg ctaccagcgg tggtttgttt gccggatcaa gagctaccaa
     4501 ctctttttcc gaaggtaact ggcttcagca gagcgcagat accaaatact gttcttctag
     4561 tgtagccgta gttaggccac cacttcaaga actctgtagc accgcctaca tacctcgctc
     4621 tgctaatcct gttaccagtg gctgctgcca gtggcgataa gtcgtgtctt accgggttgg
     4681 actcaagacg atagttaccg gataaggcgc agcggtcggg ctgaacgggg ggttcgtgca
     4741 cacagcccag cttggagcga acgacctaca ccgaactgag atacctacag cgtgagctat
     4801 gagaaagcgc cacgcttccc gaagggagaa aggcggacag gtatccggta agcggcaggg
     4861 tcggaacagg agagcgcacg agggagcttc cagggggaaa cgcctggtat ctttatagtc
     4921 ctgtcgggtt tcgccacctc tgacttgagc gtcgattttt gtgatgctcg tcaggggggc
     4981 ggagcctatg gaaaaacgcc agcaacgcgg cctttttacg gttcctggcc ttttgctggc
     5041 cttttgctca catgttcttt cctgcgttat cccctgattc tgtggataac cgtattaccg
     5101 ccatgcatta gttattaata gtaatcaatt acgg
//
